Addgene plasmid #215810: pNIC-NoTag-GG
Purpose: (Empty Backbone) Cloning of target gene with no tags
Depositing lab: ASAP Discovery & Frank von Delft. Depositing organization: University of Oxford. Publication: A selection of Golden Gate vectors to simplify recombinant protein production in Escherichia coli. Fairhead M, Koekemoer L, Williams E, von Delft F. bioRxiv 2024.02.13.579886 10.1101/2024.02.13.579886.
Backbone
  Vector backbone: pNIC28a
  Backbone manufacturer: Novagen
  Vector type: Bacterial Expression
Growth in bacteria
  Bacterial resistance: Kanamycin, 50 μg/mL
  Growth temperature: 37°C
  Growth strain: DH5alpha
  Copy number: Low Copy
Gene/Insert
  Gene/Insert name: None
Depositor comments: Please visit https://doi.org/10.1101/2024.02.13.579886 for bioRxiv preprint.
How to cite: pNIC-NoTag-GG was a gift from ASAP Discovery & Frank von Delft (Addgene plasmid # 215810 ; http://n2t.net/addgene:215810 ; RRID:Addgene_215810)
