[The description below was written by a language model from this plasmid's Addgene catalogue record and pLannotate feature annotations shown in this document.]
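Description:
pNIC-NoTag-GG is an empty bacterial expression backbone derived from pNIC28a, a pET-style vector, and is intended for cloning a target gene so that it is produced in Escherichia coli without any fusion tag. The "GG" in the name, together with the associated publication on Golden Gate vectors for recombinant protein production, indicates that inserts are introduced by Golden Gate assembly. The feature table does not annotate the type IIS sites or any dropout cassette, so the exact cloning junctions are not stated in the record.

The annotated sequence is 5,291 nt. Its expression region consists of a T7 promoter followed directly by a lac operator and the strong phage T7 gene 10 ribosome binding site, with a T7 terminator downstream. A plasmid-borne lacI gene under its own promoter supplies the repressor, so transcription is held off until IPTG is added in a host that provides T7 RNA polymerase. Between the RBS and the terminator, pLannotate detects only short fragments resembling a His tag and a T7 gene 10B-derived solubility tag. These are partial matches, probably residual vector sequence, and the stated purpose is tag-free expression.

Selection is by kanamycin through the aph(3')-Ia gene. Replication relies on a ColE1/pMB1-type origin accompanied by rop and the bom region, consistent with the low copy number recorded. An f1 origin is also present, which can allow single-stranded DNA production. The fragments of a tetracycline resistance gene are non-functional leftovers from the pBR322 lineage.
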