Features (pLannotate 1.2.2; 18 found; start..end, strand, type, name):
     21..39      +  promoter       T7 promoter: promoter for bacteriophage T7 RNA polymerase
     40..64      +  protein_bind   lac operator: The lac repressor binds to the lac operator to inhibit transcription in E. coli. This inhibition can be relieved by adding lactose or isopropyl-β-D-thiogalactopyranoside (IPTG). lac repressor encoded by lacI
     79..101     +  RBS            RBS: efficient ribosome binding site from bacteriophage T7 gene 10 (Olins and Rangwala, 1989)
    176..193     +  CDS            9xHis (fragment): 9xHis affinity tag
    203..252     +  CDS            SET1 (fragment): solubility-enhancement tag derived from T7 phage gene 10B
    260..307     +  terminator     T7 terminator: transcription terminator for bacteriophage T7 RNA polymerase
    344..772     +  rep_origin     f1 ori (sequence partly withheld): f1 bacteriophage origin of replication; arrow indicates direction of (+) strand synthesis
    825..882     +  promoter       AmpR promoter (fragment): bla
    891..1706    -  CDS            KanR: aminoglycoside phosphotransferase; aph(3')-Ia; confers resistance to kanamycin in bacteria or G418 (Geneticin®) in eukaryotes
   1828..2416    +  rep_origin     ori: high-copy-number ColE1/pMB1/pBR322/pUC origin of replication
   2602..2741    -  misc_feature   bom: basis of mobility region from pBR322
   2843..3034    -  CDS            rop: Rop protein, which maintains plasmids at low copy number; rop
   3051..3431    +  CDS            YPB1_ECOLX: Protein predicted: Swiss-Prot protein existence level 4. From Escherichia coli.
   3503..3794    -  CDS            TcR (fragment): tetracycline efflux protein; tet; confers resistance to tetracycline
   3809..3830    -  protein_bind   CAP binding site: CAP binding activates transcription in the presence of cAMP. E. coli catabolite activator protein
   3843..4925    -  CDS            lacI: lac repressor; lacI; The lac repressor binds to the lac operator to inhibit transcription in E. coli. This inhibition can be relieved by adding lactose or isopropyl-β-D-thiogalactopyranoside (IPTG).
   4926..5003    -  promoter       lacI promoter: lacI
   5011..5290    -  CDS            TcR (fragment): tetracycline efflux protein; tet; confers resistance to tetracycline
>Addgene plasmid #215810 | pNIC-NoTag-GG | addgene full sequence | sequence record 426159 | Addgene NGS Result
AGATCTCGATCCCGCGAAATTAATACGACTCACTATAGGGGAATTGTGAGCGGATAACAATTCCCCTCTA
GAAATAATTTTGTTTAACCTTAAGAAGGAGATATACACATGAGAGACCGCGGATAATTCGGGTCTCACTC
GAGCACCCGTCGACAAGCTTGCGGCCGCACTCGAGCACCACCACCACCACCACTGAGATCCGGCTGCTAA
CAAAGCCCGAAAGGAAGCTGAGTTGGCTGCTGCCACCGCTGAGCAATAACTAGCATAACCCCTTGGGGCC
TCTAAACGGGTCTTGAGGGGTTTTTTGCTGAAAGGAGGAACTATATCCGGATTGGCGAATGGG
[124 nt withheld, positions 344-467]
C
[91 nt withheld, positions 469-559]
A
[49 nt withheld, positions 561-609]
CCTTTGACGTTGGAGTCCACGTTCTTT
[37 nt withheld, positions 637-673]
ACCCTATCTCGGTCTATTCTTTTGATTTATAAGGGATTTTGCCGATTTCGGCCTATTGGTTAAAAAATGA
GCTGATTTAACAAAAATTTAACGCGAATTTTAACAAAATATTAACGCTTACAATTTAGGTGGCACTTTTC
GGGGAAATGTGCGCGGAACCCCTATTTGTTTATTTTTCTAAATACATTCAAATATGTATCCGCTCATGAA
TTAATTCTTAGAAAAACTCATCGAGCATCAAATGAAACTGCAATTTATTCATATCAGGATTATCAATACC
ATATTTTTGAAAAAGCCGTTTCTGTAATGAAGGAGAAAACTCACCGAGGCAGTTCCATAGGATGGCAAGA
TCCTGGTATCGGTCTGCGATTCCGACTCGTCCAACATCAATACAACCTATTAATTTCCCCTCGTCAAAAA
TAAGGTTATCAAGTGAGAAATCACCATGAGTGACGACTGAATCCGGTGAGAATGGCAAAAGTTTATGCAT
TTCTTTCCAGACTTGTTCAACAGGCCAGCCATTACGCTCGTCATCAAAATCACTCGCATCAACCAAACCG
TTATTCATTCGTGATTGCGCCTGAGCGAGACGAAATACGCGATCGCTGTTAAAAGGACAATTACAAACAG
GAATCGAATGCAACCGGCGCAGGAACACTGCCAGCGCATCAACAATATTTTCACCTGAATCAGGATATTC
TTCTAATACCTGGAATGCTGTTTTCCCGGGGATCGCAGTGGTGAGTAACCATGCATCATCAGGAGTACGG
ATAAAATGCTTGATGGTCGGAAGAGGCATAAATTCCGTCAGCCAGTTTAGTCTGACCATCTCATCTGTAA
CATCATTGGCAACGCTACCTTTGCCATGTTTCAGAAACAACTCTGGCGCATCGGGCTTCCCATACAATCG
ATAGATTGTCGCACCTGATTGCCCGACATTATCGCGAGCCCATTTATACCCATATAAATCAGCATCCATG
TTGGAATTTAATCGCGGCCTAGAGCAAGACGTTTCCCGTTGAATATGGCTCATAACACCCCTTGTATTAC
TGTTTATGTAAGCAGACAGTTTTATTGTTCATGACCAAAATCCCTTAACGTGAGTTTTCGTTCCACTGAG
CGTCAGACCCCGTAGAAAAGATCAAAGGATCTTCTTGAGATCCTTTTTTTCTGCGCGTAATCTGCTGCTT
GCAAACAAAAAAACCACCGCTACCAGCGGTGGTTTGTTTGCCGGATCAAGAGCTACCAACTCTTTTTCCG
AAGGTAACTGGCTTCAGCAGAGCGCAGATACCAAATACTGTCCTTCTAGTGTAGCCGTAGTTAGGCCACC
ACTTCAAGAACTCTGTAGCACCGCCTACATACCTCGCTCTGCTAATCCTGTTACCAGTGGCTGCTGCCAG
TGGCGATAAGTCGTGTCTTACCGGGTTGGACTCAAGACGATAGTTACCGGATAAGGCGCAGCGGTCGGGC
TGAACGGGGGGTTCGTGCACACAGCCCAGCTTGGAGCGAACGACCTACACCGAACTGAGATACCTACAGC
GTGAGCTATGAGAAAGCGCCACGCTTCCCGAAGGGAGAAAGGCGGACAGGTATCCGGTAAGCGGCAGGGT
CGGAACAGGAGAGCGCACGAGGGAGCTTCCAGGGGGAAACGCCTGGTATCTTTATAGTCCTGTCGGGTTT
CGCCACCTCTGACTTGAGCGTCGATTTTTGTGATGCTCGTCAGGGGGGCGGAGCCTATGGAAAAACGCCA
GCAACGCGGCCTTTTTACGGTTCCTGGCCTTTTGCTGGCCTTTTGCTCACATGTTCTTTCCTGCGTTATC
CCCTGATTCTGTGGATAACCGTATTACCGCCTTTGAGTGAGCTGATACCGCTCGCCGCAGCCGAACGACC
GAGCGCAGCGAGTCAGTGAGCGAGGAAGCGGAAGAGCGCCTGATGCGGTATTTTCTCCTTACGCATCTGT
GCGGTATTTCACACCGCAATGGTGCACTCTCAGTACAATCTGCTCTGATGCCGCATAGTTAAGCCAGTAT
ACACTCCGCTATCGCTACGTGACTGGGTCATGGCTGCGCCCCGACACCCGCCAACACCCGCTGACGCGCC
CTGACGGGCTTGTCTGCTCCCGGCATCCGCTTACAGACAAGCTGTGACCGTCTCCGGGAGCTGCATGTGT
CAGAGGTTTTCACCGTCATCACCGAAACGCGCGAGGCAGCTGCGGTAAAGCTCATCAGCGTGGTCGTGAA
GCGATTCACAGATGTCTGCCTGTTCATCCGCGTCCAGCTCGTTGAGTTTCTCCAGAAGCGTTAATGTCTG
GCTTCTGATAAAGCGGGCCATGTTAAGGGCGGTTTTTTCCTGTTTGGTCACTGATGCCTCCGTGTAAGGG
GGATTTCTGTTCATGGGGGTAATGATACCGATGAAACGAGAGAGGATGCTCACGATACGGGTTACTGATG
ATGAACATGCCCGGTTACTGGAACGTTGTGAGGGTAAACAACTGGCGGTATGGATGCGGCGGGACCAGAG
AAAAATCACTCAGGGTCAATGCCAGCGCTTCGTTAATACAGATGTAGGTGTTCCACAGGGTAGCCAGCAG
CATCCTGCGATGCAGATCCGGAACATAATGGTGCAGGGCGCTGACTTCCGCGTTTCCAGACTTTACGAAA
CACGGAAACCGAAGACCATTCATGTTGTTGCTCAGGTCGCAGACGTTTTGCAGCAGCAGTCGCTTCACGT
TCGCTCGCGTATCGGTGATTCATTCTGCTAACCAGTAAGGCAACCCCGCCAGCCTAGCCGGGTCCTCAAC
GACAGGAGCACGATCATGCGCACCCGTGGGGCCGCCATGCCGGCGATAATGGCCTGCTTCTCGCCGAAAC
GTTTGGTGGCGGGACCAGTGACGAAGGCTTGAGCGAGGGCGTGCAAGATTCCGAATACCGCAAGCGACAG
GCCGATCATCGTCGCGCTCCAGCGAAAGCGGTCCTCGCCGAAAATGACCCAGAGCGCTGCCGGCACCTGT
CCTACGAGTTGCATGATAAAGAAGACAGTCATAAGTGCGGCGACGATAGTCATGCCCCGCGCCCACCGGA
AGGAGCTGACTGGGTTGAAGGCTCTCAAGGGCATCGGTCGAGATCCCGGTGCCTAATGAGTGAGCTAACT
TACATTAATTGCGTTGCGCTCACTGCCCGCTTTCCAGTCGGGAAACCTGTCGTGCCAGCTGCATTAATGA
ATCGGCCAACGCGCGGGGAGAGGCGGTTTGCGTATTGGGCGCCAGGGTGGTTTTTCTTTTCACCAGTGAG
ACGGGCAACAGCTGATTGCCCTTCACCGCCTGGCCCTGAGAGAGTTGCAGCAAGCGGTCCACGCTGGTTT
GCCCCAGCAGGCGAAAATCCTGTTTGATGGTGGTTAACGGCGGGATATAACATGAGCTGTCTTCGGTATC
GTCGTATCCCACTACCGAGATATCCGCACCAACGCGCAGCCCGGACTCGGTAATGGCGCGCATTGCGCCC
AGCGCCATCTGATCGTTGGCAACCAGCATCGCAGTGGGAACGATGCCCTCATTCAGCATTTGCATGGTTT
GTTGAAAACCGGACATGGCACTCCAGTCGCCTTCCCGTTCCGCTATCGGCTGAATTTGATTGCGAGTGAG
ATATTTATGCCAGCCAGCCAGACGCAGACGCGCCGAGACAGAACTTAATGGGCCCGCTAACAGCGCGATT
TGCTGGTGACCCAATGCGACCAGATGCTCCACGCCCAGTCGCGTACCGTCTTCATGGGAGAAAATAATAC
TGTTGATGGGTGTCTGGTCAGAGACATCAAGAAATAACGCCGGAACATTAGTGCAGGCAGCTTCCACAGC
AATGGCATCCTGGTCATCCAGCGGATAGTTAATGATCAGCCCACTGACGCGTTGCGCGAGAAGATTGTGC
ACCGCCGCTTTACAGGCTTCGACGCCGCTTCGTTCTACCATCGACACCACCACGCTGGCACCCAGTTGAT
CGGCGCGAGATTTAATCGCCGCGACAATTTGCGACGGCGCGTGCAGGGCCAGACTGGAGGTGGCAACGCC
AATCAGCAACGACTGTTTGCCCGCCAGTTGTTGTGCCACGCGGTTGGGAATGTAATTCAGCTCCGCCATC
GCCGCTTCCACTTTTTCCCGCGTTTTCGCAGAAACGTGGCTGGCCTGGTTCACCACGCGGGAAACGGTCT
GATAAGAGACACCGGCATACTCTGCGACATCGTATAACGTTACTGGTTTCACATTCACCACCCTGAATTG
ACTCTCTTCCGGGCGCTATCATGCCATACCGCGAAAGGTTTTGCGCCATTCGATGGTGTCCGGGATCTCG
ACGCTCTCCCTTATGCGACTCCTGCATTAGGAAGCAGCCCAGTAGTAGGTTGAGGCCGTTGAGCACCGCC
GCCGCAAGGAATGGTGCATGCAAGGAGATGGCGCCCAACAGTCCCCCGGCCACGGGGCCTGCCACCATAC
CCACGCCGAAACAAGCGCTCATGAGCCCGAAGTGGCGAGCCCGATCTTCCCCATCGGTGATGTCGGCGAT
ATAGGCGCCAGCAACCGCACCTGTGGCGCCGGTGATGCCGGCCACGATGCGTCCGGCGTAGAGGATCG
